Addgene plasmid #34810: pQTEV-C21orf7
Depositing lab: Konrad Buessow. Depositing organization: Max Planck Institute for Molecular Genetics. Publication: Structural genomics of human proteins--target selection and generation of a public catalogue of expression clones. Bussow K, Scheich C, Sievert V, Harttig U, Schultz J, Simon B, Bork P, Lehrach H, Heinemann U. Microb Cell Fact. 2005 Jul 5;4:21. doi: 10.1186/1475-2859-4-21. PubMed 15998469.
Backbone
  Vector backbone: pQTEV
  Backbone size w/o insert (bp): 4700
  Vector type: Bacterial Expression
Growth in bacteria
  Bacterial resistance: Ampicillin, 100 μg/mL
  Growth temperature: 37°C
  Growth strain: Rosetta
  Copy number: Unknown
Gene/Insert
  Gene/Insert name: C21orf7 (alt names: chromosome 21 open reading frame 7; PSFEp250B086; DKFZp564A247)
  Species: H. sapiens (human)
  Insert size (bp): 501
  GenBank ID: CAD28500 DQ000571
  Entrez Gene: C21orf7 (a.k.a. HC21ORF7, MAP3K7CL, TAK1L, TAKL, TAKL-1, TAKL-2, TAKL-4)
  Tag / fusion protein: His (N terminal on backbone); TEV (N terminal on backbone)
  Cloning method: Restriction Enzyme; 5′ cloning site BamHI (not destroyed); 3′ cloning site NotI (not destroyed)
  Sequencing primers: 5′ TGAGCGGATAACAATTTCACACAG; 3′ GGCAACCGAGCGTTCTGAAC
Terms and licenses: Academic/Nonprofit Terms; Industry Terms: Not Available to Industry
Depositor comments: The vector pQTEV is derived from Qiagen pQE-2 and contains an inactive chloramphenicol resistance gene sequence. The Rosetta bacterial strain contains an additional plasmid. The second plasmid, pRARE, provides rare tRNAs for overexpression of recombinant proteins. It has 4694 bp and is chloramphenicol resistence.
How to cite: pQTEV-C21orf7 was a gift from Konrad Buessow (Addgene plasmid # 34810 ; http://n2t.net/addgene:34810 ; RRID:Addgene_34810)
