[The description below was written by a language model from this plasmid's Addgene catalogue record and pLannotate feature annotations shown in this document.]
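Description:
pQTEV-C21orf7 is a bacterial expression plasmid for producing the human protein C21orf7 (also known as MAP3K7CL or TAK1L) in E. coli. It is built on pQTEV, a roughly 4.7 kb derivative of the Qiagen vector pQE-2, and the full depositor sequence is 5,201 nt. The plasmid replicates from a ColE1/pMB1-type origin, with a pBR322 bom region and only a fragment of rop annotated nearby, and it is selected with ampicillin through the β-lactamase gene and its native promoter. The copy number is recorded as unknown.

The 501 bp human insert was cloned between BamHI and NotI sites, both retained. It sits downstream of a bacteriophage T5 promoter that carries an embedded lac operator, followed by a second lac operator. Transcription is therefore repressed by LacI, which the plasmid supplies itself from a lacI gene under the stronger lacIq promoter, and it can be induced with IPTG. The backbone adds an N-terminal 7xHis tag for metal-affinity purification, followed by a TEV protease site so the tag can be removed. The annotated MAP3K7CL match covers 423 nt of the insert. A lambda t0 terminator follows the insert, and an rrnB T1 terminator lies further downstream. Between these two terminators is a cat sequence with a partial promoter, which the depositor describes as an inactive chloramphenicol resistance gene.

The clone is supplied in the Rosetta strain, which also carries pRARE, a separate chloramphenicol-resistant plasmid that provides rare tRNAs to aid overexpression of recombinant proteins. The construct belongs to a public catalogue of human protein expression clones generated for structural genomics.
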