Features (pLannotate 1.2.2; 18 found; start..end, strand, type, name):
     10..54      +  promoter       T5 promoter: bacteriophage T5 promoter for E. coli RNA polymerase, with embedded lac operator
     62..78      +  protein_bind   lac operator: The lac repressor binds to the lac operator to inhibit transcription in E. coli. This inhibition can be relieved by adding lactose or isopropyl-β-D-thiogalactopyranoside (IPTG). lac repressor encoded by lacI
    121..141     +  CDS            7xHis: 6xHis affinity tag
    165..185     +  CDS            capTEV™ (fragment): composite tag for in vivo biotinylation, TEV protease cleavage, and 6xHis tagging
    190..612     +  CDS            MAP3K7CL: M3KCL_HUMAN - Also known as C21orf7, TAK1L. Experimental evidence at protein level: Swiss-Prot protein existence level 1. From Homo sapiens (Human).
    658..752     +  terminator     lambda t0 terminator: transcription terminator from phage lambda
    767..795     +  promoter       cat promoter (fragment): promoter of the E. coli cat gene encoding chloramphenicol acetyltransferase
    796..1452    +  CDS            cat: CAT_ECOLX - Experimental evidence at protein level: Swiss-Prot protein existence level 1. This enzyme is an effector of chloramphenicol resistance in bacteria. From Escherichia coli. This protein is used as a marker in many commonly used cloning vectors, such as pACYC184.
   1520..1606    +  terminator     rrnB T1 terminator: Escherichia coli rrnB; transcription terminator T1 from the E. coli rrnB gene
   1629..1646    -  promoter       tet promoter (fragment): E. coli promoter for tetracycline efflux protein gene
   1665..1686    -  protein_bind   CAP binding site: CAP binding activates transcription in the presence of cAMP. E. coli catabolite activator protein
   1699..2781    -  CDS            lacI: lac repressor; lacI; The lac repressor binds to the lac operator to inhibit transcription in E. coli. This inhibition can be relieved by adding lactose or isopropyl-β-D-thiogalactopyranoside (IPTG).
   2782..2859    -  promoter       lacIq promoter: lacI (mutant); In the lacIq allele, a single base change in the promoter boosts expression of the lacI gene about 10-fold.
   2908..2949    +  CDS            rop (fragment): Rop protein, which maintains plasmids at low copy number; rop
   3051..3191    +  misc_feature   bom: basis of mobility region from pBR322
   3377..3965    -  rep_origin     ori: high-copy-number ColE1/pMB1/pBR322/pUC origin of replication
   4136..4996    -  CDS            AmpR: β-lactamase; bla; confers resistance to ampicillin, carbenicillin, and related antibiotics
   4997..5101    -  promoter       AmpR promoter: bla
>Addgene plasmid #34810 | pQTEV-C21orf7 | depositor full sequence | sequence record 41864 | Author sequence
CTCGAGAAATCATAAAAAATTTATTTGCTTTGTGAGCGGATAACAATTATAATAGATTCAATTGTGAGCG
GATAACAATTTCACACAGAATTCATTAAAGAGGAGAAATTAACTATGAAACATCACCATCACCATCACCA
TAGCGATTACGACATCCCCACTACTGAGAATCTTTATTTTCAGGGATCCATCAGCACAGCCAGGGTACCT
GCTGACAAGCCTGTACGCATCGCCTTTAGCCTCAATGACGCCTCAGATGATACACCCCCTGAAGACTCCA
TTCCTTTGGTCTTTCCAGAATTAGACCAGCAGCTACAGCCCCTGCCGCCTTGTCATGACTCCGAGGAATC
CATGGAGGTGTTCAGACAGCACTGCCAAATAGCAGAAGAATACCTTGAGGTCAAAAAGGAAATCACCCTG
CTTGAGCAAAGGAAGAAGGAGCTCATTGCCAAGTTAGATCAGGCAGAAGAGGAGAAGGTGGATGCTGCTG
AGCTGGTTCGGGAATTCGAGGCTCTGACGGAGGAGAATCGGACGTTGAGGTTGGCCCAGTCTCAATGTGT
GGAACAACTGGAGAAACTTCGAATACAGTATCAGAAGAGGCAGGGCTCGTCCTGAGCGGCCGCTCGACCT
GCAGCCAAGCTTAATTAGCTGAGCTTGGACTCCTGTTGATAGATCCAGTAATGACCTCAGAACTCCATCT
GGATTTGTTCAGAACGCTCGGTTGCCGCCGGGCGTTTTTTATTGGTGAGAATCCAAGCTAGCTTGGCGAG
ATTTTCAGGAGCTAAGGAAGCTAAAATGGAGAAAAAAATCACTGGATATACCACCGTTGATATATCCCAA
TGGCATCGTAAAGAACATTTTGAGGCATTTCAGTCAGTTGCTCAATGTACCTATAACCAGACCGTTCAGC
TGGATATTACGGCCTTTTTAAAGACCGTAAAGAAAAATAAGCACAAGTTTTATCCGGCCTTTATTCACAT
TCTTGCCCGCCTGATGAATGCTCATCCGGAATTTCGTATGGCAATGAAAGACGGTGAGCTGGTGATATGG
GATAGTGTTCACCCTTGTTACACCGTTTTCCATGAGCAAACTGAAACGTTTTCATCGCTCTGGAGTGAAT
ACCACGACGATTTCCGGCAGTTTCTACACATATATTCGCAAGATGTGGCGTGTTACGGTGAAAACCTGGC
CTATTTCCCTAAAGGGTTTATTGAGAATATGTTTTTCGTCTCAGCCAATCCCTGGGTGAGTTTCACCAGT
TTTGATTTAAACGTGGCCAATATGGACAACTTCTTCGCCCCCGTTTTCACCATGGGCAAATATTATACGC
AAGGCGACAAGGTGCTGATGCCGCTGGCGATTCAGGTTCATCATGCCGTTTGTGATGGCTTCCATGTCGG
CAGAATGCTTAATGAATTACAACAGTACTGCGATGAGTGGCAGGGCGGGGCGTAATTTTTTTAAGGCAGT
TATTGGTGCCCTTAAACGCCTGGGGTAATGACTCTCTAGCTTGAGGCATCAAATAAAACGAAAGGCTCAG
TCGAAAGACTGGGCCTTTCGTTTTATCTGTTGTTTGTCGGTGAACGCTCTCCTGAGTAGGACAAATCCGC
CCTCTAGATTACGTGCAGTCGATGATAAGCTGTCAAACATGAGAATTGTGCCTAATGAGTGAGCTAACTT
ACATTAATTGCGTTGCGCTCACTGCCCGCTTTCCAGTCGGGAAACCTGTCGTGCCAGCTGCATTAATGAA
TCGGCCAACGCGCGGGGAGAGGCGGTTTGCGTATTGGGCGCCAGGGTGGTTTTTCTTTTCACCAGTGAGA
CGGGCAACAGCTGATTGCCCTTCACCGCCTGGCCCTGAGAGAGTTGCAGCAAGCGGTCCACGCTGGTTTG
CCCCAGCAGGCGAAAATCCTGTTTGATGGTGGTTAACGGCGGGATATAACATGAGCTGTCTTCGGTATCG
TCGTATCCCACTACCGAGATATCCGCACCAACGCGCAGCCCGGACTCGGTAATGGCGCGCATTGCGCCCA
GCGCCATCTGATCGTTGGCAACCAGCATCGCAGTGGGAACGATGCCCTCATTCAGCATTTGCATGGTTTG
TTGAAAACCGGACATGGCACTCCAGTCGCCTTCCCGTTCCGCTATCGGCTGAATTTGATTGCGAGTGAGA
TATTTATGCCAGCCAGCCAGACGCAGACGCGCCGAGACAGAACTTAATGGGCCCGCTAACAGCGCGATTT
GCTGGTGACCCAATGCGACCAGATGCTCCACGCCCAGTCGCGTACCGTCTTCATGGGAGAAAATAATACT
GTTGATGGGTGTCTGGTCAGAGACATCAAGAAATAACGCCGGAACATTAGTGCAGGCAGCTTCCACAGCA
ATGGCATCCTGGTCATCCAGCGGATAGTTAATGATCAGCCCACTGACGCGTTGCGCGAGAAGATTGTGCA
CCGCCGCTTTACAGGCTTCGACGCCGCTTCGTTCTACCATCGACACCACCACGCTGGCACCCAGTTGATC
GGCGCGAGATTTAATCGCCGCGACAATTTGCGACGGCGCGTGCAGGGCCAGACTGGAGGTGGCAACGCCA
ATCAGCAACGACTGTTTGCCCGCCAGTTGTTGTGCCACGCGGTTGGGAATGTAATTCAGCTCCGCCATCG
CCGCTTCCACTTTTTCCCGCGTTTTCGCAGAAACGTGGCTGGCCTGGTTCACCACGCGGGAAACGGTCTG
ATAAGAGACACCGGCATACTCTGCGACATCGTATAACGTTACTGGTTTCACATTCACCACCCTGAATTGA
CTCTCTTCCGGGCGCTATCATGCCATACCGCGAAAGGTTTTGCACCATTCGATGGTGTCGGAATTTCGGG
CAGCGTTGGGTCCTGGCCACGGGTGCGCATGATCTAGAGCTGCCTCGCGCGTTTCGGTGATGACGGTGAA
AACCTCTGACACATGCAGCTCCCGGAGACGGTCACAGCTTGTCTGTAAGCGGATGCCGGGAGCAGACAAG
CCCGTCAGGGCGCGTCAGCGGGTGTTGGCGGGTGTCGGGGCGCAGCCATGACCCAGTCACGTAGCGATAG
CGGAGTGTATACTGGCTTAACTATGCGGCATCAGAGCAGATTGTACTGAGAGTGCACCACATGCGGTGTG
AAATACCGCACAGATGCGTAAGGAGAAAATACCGCATCAGGCGCTCTTCCGCTTCCTCGCTCACTGACTC
GCTGCGCTCGGTCGTTCGGCTGCGGCGAGCGGTATCAGCTCACTCAAAGGCGGTAATACGGTTATCCACA
GAATCAGGGGATAACGCAGGAAAGAACATGTGAGCAAAAGGCCAGCAAAAGGCCAGGAACCGTAAAAAGG
CCGCGTTGCTGGCGTTTTTCCATAGGCTCCGCCCCCCTGACGAGCATCACAAAAATCGACGCTCAAGTCA
GAGGTGGCGAAACCCGACAGGACTATAAAGATACCAGGCGTTTCCCCCTGGAAGCTCCCTCGTGCGCTCT
CCTGTTCCGACCCTGCCGCTTACCGGATACCTGTCCGCCTTTCTCCCTTCGGGAAGCGTGGCGCTTTCTC
ATAGCTCACGCTGTAGGTATCTCAGTTCGGTGTAGGTCGTTCGCTCCAAGCTGGGCTGTGTGCACGAACC
CCCCGTTCAGCCCGACCGCTGCGCCTTATCCGGTAACTATCGTCTTGAGTCCAACCCGGTAAGACACGAC
TTATCGCCACTGGCAGCAGCCACTGGTAACAGGATTAGCAGAGCGAGGTATGTAGGCGGTGCTACAGAGT
TCTTGAAGTGGTGGCCTAACTACGGCTACACTAGAAGGACAGTATTTGGTATCTGCGCTCTGCTGAAGCC
AGTTACCTTCGGAAAAAGAGTTGGTAGCTCTTGATCCGGCAAACAAACCACCGCTGGTAGCGGTGGTTTT
TTTGTTTGCAAGCAGCAGATTACGCGCAGAAAAAAAGGATCTCAAGAAGATCCTTTGATCTTTTCTACGG
GGTCTGACGCTCAGTGGAACGAAAACTCACGTTAAGGGATTTTGGTCATGAGATTATCAAAAAGGATCTT
CACCTAGATCCTTTTAAATTAAAAATGAAGTTTTAAATCAATCTAAAGTATATATGAGTAAACTTGGTCT
GACAGTTACCAATGCTTAATCAGTGAGGCACCTATCTCAGCGATCTGTCTATTTCGTTCATCCATAGTTG
CCTGACTCCCCGTCGTGTAGATAACTACGATACGGGAGGGCTTACCATCTGGCCCCAGTGCTGCAATGAT
ACCGCGAGACCCACGCTCACCGGCTCCAGATTTATCAGCAATAAACCAGCCAGCCGGAAGGGCCGAGCGC
AGAAGTGGTCCTGCAACTTTATCCGCCTCCATCCAGTCTATTAATTGTTGCCGGGAAGCTAGAGTAAGTA
GTTCGCCAGTTAATAGTTTGCGCAACGTTGTTGCCATTGCTACAGGCATCGTGGTGTCACGCTCGTCGTT
TGGTATGGCTTCATTCAGCTCCGGTTCCCAACGATCAAGGCGAGTTACATGATCCCCCATGTTGTGCAAA
AAAGCGGTTAGCTCCTTCGGTCCTCCGATCGTTGTCAGAAGTAAGTTGGCCGCAGTGTTATCACTCATGG
TTATGGCAGCACTGCATAATTCTCTTACTGTCATGCCATCCGTAAGATGCTTTTCTGTGACTGGTGAGTA
CTCAACCAAGTCATTCTGAGAATAGTGTATGCGGCGACCGAGTTGCTCTTGCCCGGCGTCAATACGGGAT
AATACCGCGCCACATAGCAGAACTTTAAAAGTGCTCATCATTGGAAAACGTTCTTCGGGGCGAAAACTCT
CAAGGATCTTACCGCTGTTGAGATCCAGTTCGATGTAACCCACTCGTGCACCCAACTGATCTTCAGCATC
TTTTACTTTCACCAGCGTTTCTGGGTGAGCAAAAACAGGAAGGCAAAATGCCGCAAAAAAGGGAATAAGG
GCGACACGGAAATGTTGAATACTCATACTCTTCCTTTTTCAATATTATTGAAGCATTTATCAGGGTTATT
GTCTCATGAGCGGATACATATTTGAATGTATTTAGAAAAATAAACAAATAGGGGTTCCGCGCACATTTCC
CCGAAAAGTGCCACCTGACGTCTAAGAAACCATTATTATCATGACATTAACCTATAAAAATAGGCGTATC
ACGAGGCCCTTTCGTCTTCAC
