>Addgene plasmid #34810 | pQTEV-C21orf7 | addgene partial sequence | sequence record 60991 | pQE-Fwd 5'-CCCGAAAAGTGCCACCTG-3'
AAATAGGCGTATCACGAGGCCCTTTCGTCTTCACCTCGAGAAATCATAAAAAATTTATTTGCTTTGTGAG
CGGATAACAATTATAATAGATTCAATTGTGAGCGGATAACAATTTCACACAGAATTCATTAAAGAGGAGA
AATTAACTATGAAACATCACCATCACCATCACCATAGCGATTACGACATCCCCACTACTGAGAATCTTTA
TTTTCAGGGATCCATCAGCACAGCCAGGGTACCTGCTGACAAGCCTGTACGCATCGCCTTTAGCCTCAAT
GACGCCTCAGATGATACACCCCCTGAAGACTCCATTCCTTTGGTCTTTCCAGAATTAGACCAGCAGCTAC
AGCCCCTGCCGCCTTGTCATGACTCCGAGGAATCCATGGAGGTGTTCAGACAGCACTGCCAAATAGCAGA
AGAATACCTTGAGGTCAAAAAGGAAATCACCCTGCTTGAGCAAAGGAAGAAGGAGCTCATTGCCAAGTTA
GATCAGGCAGAAGAGGAGAAGGTGGATGCTGCTGAGCTGGTTCGGGAATTCGAGGCTCTGACGGAGGAGA
ATCGGACGTTGAGGTTGGCCCAGTCTCAATGTGTGGAACAACTGGAGAAACTTCGAATACAGTATCAGAA
GAGGCAGGGCTCGTCCTGAGCGGCCGCTCGACCTGCAGCCAAGCTTAATTAGCTGAGCTTGGACTCCTGT
TGATAGATCCAGTAATGACCTCAGAACTCCATCTGGATTTGTTCAGAACGCTCGGTTGCCGCCGGGCGTT
TTTTATTGGTGAGAATCCAAGCTAGCTTGGCGAGATTTTCAGGAGCTAAGGAAGCTAAAATGGAGAAAAA
AATCACTGGATATACCACCGTTGATATATCCCAATGGCAT
